Addgene plasmid #173442: pBHM2406
Purpose: pRS316-mNeonGreen-CBP-2XFLAG-HYGB, contains C. neoformans optimized mNeonGreen and HYG marker for use as PCR template
Depositing lab: Hiten Madhani. Depositing organization: University of California, San Francisco (UCSF). Publication: Short homology-directed repair using optimized Cas9 in the pathogen Cryptococcus neoformans enables rapid gene deletion and tagging. Huang MY, Joshi MB, Boucher MJ, Lee S, Loza LC, Gaylord EA, Doering TL, Madhani HD. Genetics. 2021 Oct 23. pii: 6409193. doi: 10.1093/genetics/iyab180. PubMed 34791226.
Backbone
  Vector backbone: pRS316
  Backbone size w/o insert (bp): 4887
  Total vector size (bp): 8076
  Vector type: Bacterial Expression, Yeast Expression
  Selectable markers: URA3
Growth in bacteria
  Bacterial resistance: Ampicillin, 100 μg/mL
  Growth temperature: 37°C
  Growth strain: DH5alpha
  Copy number: High Copy
Gene/Insert
  Gene/Insert name: mNeonGreen-CBP-2XFLAG-HYGB
  Insert size (bp): 3253
  Tag / fusion protein: CBP-2xFLAG
Terms and licenses: Academic/Nonprofit Terms; Industry Terms: Not Available to Industry
How to cite: pBHM2406 was a gift from Hiten Madhani (Addgene plasmid # 173442 ; http://n2t.net/addgene:173442 ; RRID:Addgene_173442)
