[The description below was written by a language model from this plasmid's Addgene catalogue record and pLannotate feature annotations shown in this document.]
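Description:
pBHM2406 is a pRS316-based E. coli/S. cerevisiae shuttle plasmid of about 8.1 kb that serves as a PCR template for tagging genes in the fungal pathogen Cryptococcus neoformans, rather than as an expression vector in its own right. The backbone provides a high-copy ColE1/pUC-type origin and the β-lactamase gene for ampicillin selection in bacteria. It also carries an f1 origin and, for budding yeast, the URA3 auxotrophic marker (counterselectable with 5-FOA) together with a CEN6/ARS element for low-copy, centromeric maintenance. Remnants of the pBluescript-type cloning region remain around the insert, including the lacZα fragment, the lac promoter and operator, and flanking T7 and T3 promoters.

The roughly 3.25 kb insert sits in the former multiple cloning site and begins with an mNeonGreen coding sequence that is codon-optimized for C. neoformans. This is followed in the same orientation by a calmodulin-binding peptide and a 2xFLAG epitope, which the annotation tool detected as a partial match to a multimeric FLAG array. Downstream lies a hygromycin phosphotransferase gene (HygR/HYGB) that acts as the dominant drug marker in Cryptococcus. About a kilobase between the tag and the HygR gene, and a short stretch after it, carry no annotation. These regions presumably hold terminator and promoter sequences for the tag and marker, but the record does not identify them.

In use, the mNeonGreen-CBP-2xFLAG-HYGB module is amplified with primers carrying short homology arms. The product is then integrated at a target locus by Cas9-assisted homology-directed repair. This yields fusions suited to fluorescence imaging, FLAG detection and affinity purification, with hygromycin selection of transformants.
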