Features (pLannotate 1.2.2; 22 found; start..end, strand, type, name):
    137..186     +  misc_feature   bom (fragment): basis of mobility region from pBR322
    194..409     +  promoter       URA3 promoter: S. cerevisiae URA3
    410..1213    +  CDS            URA3: orotidine-5'-phosphate decarboxylase, required for uracil biosynthesis; S. cerevisiae URA3; yeast auxotrophic marker, counterselectable with 5-fluoroorotic acid (5-FOA)
   1292..1343    +  misc_feature   bom (fragment): basis of mobility region from pBR322
   1371..1799    -  rep_origin     f1 ori (sequence partly withheld): f1 bacteriophage origin of replication; arrow indicates direction of (+) strand synthesis
   1803..1960    -  CDS            lacZα (fragment): LacZα fragment of β-galactosidase; lacZ fragment
   1963..1981    +  promoter       T7 promoter: promoter for bacteriophage T7 RNA polymerase
   2040..2747    +  CDS            mNeonGreen: mNeonGreen is a basic (constitutively fluorescent) green/yellow fluorescent protein published in 2013, derived from Branchiostoma lanceolatum. It is reported to be a very rapidly-maturing monomer with moderate acid sensitivity.
   2767..2837    +  CDS            CBP (fragment): calmodulin-binding peptide derived from skeletal muscle myosin light chain kinase; binds calmodulin with nanomolar affinity in the presence of calcium
   2862..2890    +  CDS            5xFLAG (fragment): five tandem FLAG® epitope tags
   4008..5033    +  CDS            HygR: aminoglycoside phosphotransferase from E. coli; aph(4)-Ia; confers resistance to hygromycin
   5240..5276    +  misc_feature   MCS (fragment): pBluescript multiple cloning site
   5288..5306    -  promoter       T3 promoter: promoter for bacteriophage T3 RNA polymerase
   5351..5367    -  protein_bind   lac operator: The lac repressor binds to the lac operator to inhibit transcription in E. coli. This inhibition can be relieved by adding lactose or isopropyl-β-D-thiogalactopyranoside (IPTG). lac repressor encoded by lacI
   5375..5405    -  promoter       lac promoter: promoter for the E. coli lac operon
   5420..5441    -  protein_bind   CAP binding site: CAP binding activates transcription in the presence of cAMP. E. coli catabolite activator protein
   5454..5546    -  CDS            lacI (fragment): lac repressor; lacI; The lac repressor binds to the lac operator to inhibit transcription in E. coli. This inhibition can be relieved by adding lactose or isopropyl-β-D-thiogalactopyranoside (IPTG).
   5729..6317    -  rep_origin     ori: high-copy-number ColE1/pMB1/pBR322/pUC origin of replication
   6488..7348    -  CDS            AmpR: β-lactamase; bla; confers resistance to ampicillin, carbenicillin, and related antibiotics
   7349..7453    -  promoter       AmpR promoter: bla
   7490..7993    +  misc_feature   CEN/ARS: S. cerevisiae CEN6 centromere fused to an autonomously replicating sequence
   8061..35      +  CDS            rop (fragment) (across the origin): Rop protein, which maintains plasmids at low copy number; rop
>Addgene plasmid #173442 | pBHM2406 | addgene full sequence | sequence record 341224 | Addgene NGS Result
TCGCGCGTTTCGGTGATGACGGTGAAAACCTCTGACACATGCAGCTCCCGGAGACGGTCACAGCTTGTCT
GTAAGCGGATGCCGGGAGCAGACAAGCCCGTCAGGGCGCGTCAGCGGGTGTTGGCGGGTGTCGGGGCTGG
CTTAACTATGCGGCATCAGAGCAGATTGTACTGAGAGTGCACCATACCACCTTTTCAATTCATCATTTTT
TTTTTATTCTTTTTTTTGATTTCGGTTTCCTTGAAATTTTTTTGATTCGGTAATCTCCGAACAGAAGGAA
GAACGAAGGAAGGAGCACAGACTTAGATTGGTATATATACGCATATGTAGTGTTGAAGAAACATGAAATT
GCCCAGTATTCTTAACCCAACTGCACAGAACAAAAACCTGCAGGAAACGAAGATAAATCATGTCGAAAGC
TACATATAAGGAACGTGCTGCTACTCATCCTAGTCCTGTTGCTGCCAAGCTATTTAATATCATGCACGAA
AAGCAAACAAACTTGTGTGCTTCATTGGATGTTCGTACCACCAAGGAATTACTGGAGTTAGTTGAAGCAT
TAGGTCCCAAAATTTGTTTACTAAAAACACATGTGGATATCTTGACTGATTTTTCCATGGAGGGCACAGT
TAAGCCGCTAAAGGCATTATCCGCCAAGTACAATTTTTTACTCTTCGAAGACAGAAAATTTGCTGACATT
GGTAATACAGTCAAATTGCAGTACTCTGCGGGTGTATACAGAATAGCAGAATGGGCAGACATTACGAATG
CACACGGTGTGGTGGGCCCAGGTATTGTTAGCGGTTTGAAGCAGGCGGCAGAAGAAGTAACAAAGGAACC
TAGAGGCCTTTTGATGTTAGCAGAATTGTCATGCAAGGGCTCCCTATCTACTGGAGAATATACTAAGGGT
ACTGTTGACATTGCGAAGAGCGACAAAGATTTTGTTATCGGCTTTATTGCTCAAAGAGACATGGGTGGAA
GAGATGAAGGTTACGATTGGTTGATTATGACACCCGGTGTGGGTTTAGATGACAAGGGAGACGCATTGGG
TCAACAGTATAGAACCGTGGATGATGTGGTCTCTACAGGATCTGACATTATTATTGTTGGAAGAGGACTA
TTTGCAAAGGGAAGGGATGCTAAGGTAGAGGGTGAACGTTACAGAAAAGCAGGCTGGGAAGCATATTTGA
GAAGATGCGGCCAGCAAAACTAAAAAACTGTATTATAAGTAAATGCATGTATACTAAACTCACAAATTAG
AGCTTCAATTTAATTATATCAGTTATTACCCTATGCGGTGTGAAATACCGCACAGATGCGTAAGGAGAAA
ATACCGCATCAGGAAATTGTAAGCGTTAATATTTTGTTAAAATTCGCGTTAAATTTTTGTTAAATCAGCT
CATTTTTTAACCAATAGGCCGAAATCGGCAAAATCCCTTATAAATCAAAAGAATAGACCGAGATAGGGT
[37 nt withheld, positions 1470-1506]
AAAGAACGTGGACTCCAACGTCAAAGG
[49 nt withheld, positions 1534-1582]
T
[91 nt withheld, positions 1584-1674]
G
[124 nt withheld, positions 1676-1799]
CCATTCGCCATTCAGGCTGCGCAACTGTTGGGAAGGGCGATCGGTGCGGGCCTCTTCGCTATTACGCCAG
CTGGCGAAAGGGGGATGTGCTGCAAGGCGATTAAGTTGGGTAACGCCAGGGTTTTCCCAGTCACGACGTT
GTAAAACGACGGCCAGTGAATTGTAATACGACTCACTATAGGGCGAATTGGAGCTCCAGGTGGCGGACTC
GAAGTCTTGTTCCAAGGTCCTGGATCTGGTATGGTCTCCAAGGGTGAGGAGGACAACATGGCCTCCCTCC
CCGCCACCCACGAGCTCCACATCTTCGGTTCCATCAACGGTGTCGACTTCGACATGGTCGGTCAGGGTAC
CGGTAACCCCAACGACGGTTACGAGGAGCTCAACCTCAAGTCCACCAAGGGTGACCTCCAGTTCTCCCCC
TGGATCCTCGTCCCCCACATCGGTTACGGTTTCCACCAGTACCTCCCCTACCCCGACGGTATGTCCCCCT
TCCAGGCCGCCATGGTCGACGGTTCCGGTTACCAGGTCCACCGAACCATGCAGTTCGAGGACGGTGCCTC
CCTCACCGTCAACTACCGATACACCTACGAGGGTTCCCACATCAAGGGTGAGGCCCAGGTCAAGGGTACC
GGTTTCCCCGCCGACGGTCCCGTCATGACCAACTCCCTCACCGCCGCCGACTGGTGTCGATCCAAGAAGA
CCTACCCCAACGACAAGACCATCATCTCCACCTTCAAGTGGTCCTACACCACCGGTAACGGTAAGCGATA
CCGATCCACCGCCCGAACCACCTACACCTTCGCCAAGCCCATGGCCGCCAACTACCTCAAGAACCAGCCC
ATGTACGTCTTCCGAAAGACCGAGCTCAAGCACTCCAAGACCGAGCTCAACTTCAAGGAGTGGCAGAAGG
CCTTCACCGACGTCATGGGTATGGACGAGCTCTACAAGGGGTCAGGGTCAAAGAGAAGATGGAAAAAGAA
TTTCATAGCCGTCTCAGCAGCCAACCGCTTTAAGAAAATCTCATCCTCCGGGGCACTTGGGTCAGGGTCA
GATTATAAAGATGACGATGACAAGGATTATAAAGATGACGATGACAAGTAATCTGGACATGTCAATTGTA
CACTGCCTTATAATGCCCCATGCACTTCCAGTATTAGTCATTTGAAGCGTTGAAAGATCTCTTGGCAGTG
TGATCATGGAAACAATCCCAAACAGCAGCAAACTGAAAACGTTCTGGTATGCAATCCATCCCATCGTACA
AGCTCTCCAAATACCTCTTCCAATCCAAAAACGGTTTAGATGAAAGTCTCGTCTGATGCACTTGTTAGTG
ACACCCCAGAATTTGATGATCTTCGACTCACCTCGAGCGGCCGCCAGTGTGATGGATATCTGCAGAATTC
GCCCTTGAATAGAGTCACTTTTGCTAGGTGCATGCAGGATTCGAGTGGCATGGTGTGCACTGAGTGTATG
GTTGTCGGAGGAGAGGATGATGGTAACAACAATAGCAGCAACGTCACTCGACGCGCGTCCGGTGTGCCAC
ACGGGGTAACGCCGAGTCGCCGTCAGGGTCGCCGAGACCACTCTCACAGCGTCACCGTTGGCACCAGCTC
AGCTTACAGCTTCTATCCTCCGCCAGCATCCACATACATCCCCTATACCGCATCCCCCACCCACTGCCCA
AGGTGAGTCATCTTCCCGCCCCCTTCCCTTGCCCGCCACTCAGTCCTCCATCCTCCACTAATCCACCTTA
TCGCACCCACCGCCTATCGCACATCCGAGCACAATGCTGGGCCTGCCAGGGGCTGCTAGATGGTGCTCTC
CCCACGCTGATCTGCATGCCGGCCATTGGATCATGGGTGCTAGGTGCTGGGTGCTGGATGTTGGATGCTG
GATGCTGGGTGCACGCTTGGTCATTTCCTTCCAGGATTGACGGTCGCCGAGAGGACGACGTGGCGTTCGA
CAACGAGGGCCGATAGCACCGCATCGCCTCGACCTGCATCCATCTCGCCTTGTCCTTTTGGTGCAACAAT
CCATCCGTGCTGGTGCCACACGCATAGCTGGAAGAGATGGATGTGCGTTGAACAGAGCTGCCGTCAGGAC
TTTTTGGTGCACGGACCCTATTGTCCTCCCCAATCTTCACCGCGTCTCCTAATATGCAGCCTCTTTGCTA
ATTGTCTTTTTCCATTAGTAAACTCGCCCAACATGTCTATGAAAAAGCCTGAACTCACCGCGACGTCTGT
CGAGAAGTTTCTGATCGAAAAGTTCGACAGCGTCTCCGACCTGATGCAGCTCTCGGAGGGCGAAGAATCT
CGTGCTTTCAGCTTCGATGTAGGAGGGCGTGGATATGTCCTGCGGGTAAATAGCTGCGCCGATGGTTTCT
ACAAAGATCGTTATGTTTATCGGCACTTTGCATCGGCCGCGCTCCCGATTCCGGAAGTGCTTGACATTGG
GGAATTCAGCGAGAGCCTGACCTATTGCATCTCCCGCCGTGCACAGGGTGTCACGTTGCAAGACCTGCCT
GAAACCGAACTGCCCGCTGTTCTGCAGCCGGTCGCGGAGGCCATGGATGCGATCGCTGCGGCCGATCTTA
GCCAGACGAGCGGGTTCGGCCCATTCGGACCGCAAGGAATCGGTCAATACACTACATGGCGTGATTTCAT
ATGCGCGATTGCTGATCCCCATGTGTATCACTGGCAAACTGTGATGGACGACACCGTCAGTGCGTCCGTC
GCGCAGGCTCTCGATGAGCTGATGCTTTGGGCCGAGGACTGCCCCGAAGTCCGGCACCTCGTGCACGCGG
ATTTCGGCTCCAACAATGTCCTGACGGACAATGGCCGCATAACAGCGGTCATTGACTGGAGCGAGGCGAT
GTTCGGGGATTCCCAATACGAGGTCGCCAACATCTTCTTCTGGAGGCCGTGGTTGGCTTGTATGGAGCAG
CAGACGCGCTACTTCGAGCGGAGGCATCCGGAGCTTGCAGGATCGCCGCGGCTCCGGGCGTATATGCTCC
GCATTGGTCTTGACCAACTCTATCAGAGCTTGGTTGACGGCAATTTCGATGATGCAGCTTGGGCGCAGGG
TCGATGCGACGCAATCGTCCGATCCGGAGCCGGGACTGTCGGGCGTACACAAATCGCCCGCAGAAGCGCG
GCCGTCTGGACCGATGGCTGTGTAGAAGTACTCGCCGATAGTGGAAACCGACGCCCCAGCACTCGTCCGA
GGGCAAAGGAATAGGTGAAGGCGGTAAGGGGTTAATTTTCCTTAGAGGGTGTATATATACATATTAGAGA
AGTGATACAATTTTAGCACACTGCGAATTCGAGACAGACATCGTGTCAATCATCTTTTTTGACATTATAT
GCCCATTAATCTATCTACAGACAACAATACCATCCTTCCCACCCTCAGCAACGCCGTTGAATCCTCAGGA
TCTTCATGGCTATCGATACCGTCGACCTCGAGGGGGGGCCCGGTACCAGCTTTTGTTCCCTTTAGTGAGG
GTTAATTTCGAGCTTGGCGTAATCATGGTCATAGCTGTTTCCTGTGTGAAATTGTTATCCGCTCACAATT
CCACACAACATACGAGCCGGAAGCATAAAGTGTAAAGCCTGGGGTGCCTAATGAGTGAGCTAACTCACAT
TAATTGCGTTGCGCTCACTGCCCGCTTTCCAGTCGGGAAACCTGTCGTGCCAGCTGCATTAATGAATCGG
CCAACGCGCGGGGAGAGGCGGTTTGCGTATTGGGCGCTCTTCCGCTTCCTCGCTCACTGACTCGCTGCGC
TCGGTCGTTCGGCTGCGGCGAGCGGTATCAGCTCACTCAAAGGCGGTAATACGGTTATCCACAGAATCAG
GGGATAACGCAGGAAAGAACATGTGAGCAAAAGGCCAGCAAAAGGCCAGGAACCGTAAAAAGGCCGCGTT
GCTGGCGTTTTTCCATAGGCTCCGCCCCCCTGACGAGCATCACAAAAATCGACGCTCAAGTCAGAGGTGG
CGAAACCCGACAGGACTATAAAGATACCAGGCGTTTCCCCCTGGAAGCTCCCTCGTGCGCTCTCCTGTTC
CGACCCTGCCGCTTACCGGATACCTGTCCGCCTTTCTCCCTTCGGGAAGCGTGGCGCTTTCTCATAGCTC
ACGCTGTAGGTATCTCAGTTCGGTGTAGGTCGTTCGCTCCAAGCTGGGCTGTGTGCACGAACCCCCCGTT
CAGCCCGACCGCTGCGCCTTATCCGGTAACTATCGTCTTGAGTCCAACCCGGTAAGACACGACTTATCGC
CACTGGCAGCAGCCACTGGTAACAGGATTAGCAGAGCGAGGTATGTAGGCGGTGCTACAGAGTTCTTGAA
GTGGTGGCCTAACTACGGCTACACTAGAAGAACAGTATTTGGTATCTGCGCTCTGCTGAAGCCAGTTACC
TTCGGAAAAAGAGTTGGTAGCTCTTGATCCGGCAAACAAACCACCGCTGGTAGCGGTGGTTTTTTTGTTT
GCAAGCAGCAGATTACGCGCAGAAAAAAAGGATCTCAAGAAGATCCTTTGATCTTTTCTACGGGGTCTGA
CGCTCAGTGGAACGAAAACTCACGTTAAGGGATTTTGGTCATGAGATTATCAAAAAGGATCTTCACCTAG
ATCCTTTTAAATTAAAAATGAAGTTTTAAATCAATCTAAAGTATATATGAGTAAACTTGGTCTGACAGTT
ACCAATGCTTAATCAGTGAGGCACCTATCTCAGCGATCTGTCTATTTCGTTCATCCATAGTTGCCTGACT
CCCCGTCGTGTAGATAACTACGATACGGGAGGGCTTACCATCTGGCCCCAGTGCTGCAATGATACCGCGA
GACCCACGCTCACCGGCTCCAGATTTATCAGCAATAAACCAGCCAGCCGGAAGGGCCGAGCGCAGAAGTG
GTCCTGCAACTTTATCCGCCTCCATCCAGTCTATTAATTGTTGCCGGGAAGCTAGAGTAAGTAGTTCGCC
AGTTAATAGTTTGCGCAACGTTGTTGCCATTGCTACAGGCATCGTGGTGTCACGCTCGTCGTTTGGTATG
GCTTCATTCAGCTCCGGTTCCCAACGATCAAGGCGAGTTACATGATCCCCCATGTTGTGCAAAAAAGCGG
TTAGCTCCTTCGGTCCTCCGATCGTTGTCAGAAGTAAGTTGGCCGCAGTGTTATCACTCATGGTTATGGC
AGCACTGCATAATTCTCTTACTGTCATGCCATCCGTAAGATGCTTTTCTGTGACTGGTGAGTACTCAACC
AAGTCATTCTGAGAATAGTGTATGCGGCGACCGAGTTGCTCTTGCCCGGCGTCAATACGGGATAATACCG
CGCCACATAGCAGAACTTTAAAAGTGCTCATCATTGGAAAACGTTCTTCGGGGCGAAAACTCTCAAGGAT
CTTACCGCTGTTGAGATCCAGTTCGATGTAACCCACTCGTGCACCCAACTGATCTTCAGCATCTTTTACT
TTCACCAGCGTTTCTGGGTGAGCAAAAACAGGAAGGCAAAATGCCGCAAAAAAGGGAATAAGGGCGACAC
GGAAATGTTGAATACTCATACTCTTCCTTTTTCAATATTATTGAAGCATTTATCAGGGTTATTGTCTCAT
GAGCGGATACATATTTGAATGTATTTAGAAAAATAAACAAATAGGGGTTCCGCGCACATTTCCCCGAAAA
GTGCCACCTGGGTCCTTTTCATCACGTGCTATAAAAATAATTATAATTTAAATTTTTTAATATAAATATA
TAAATTAAAAATAGAAAGTAAAAAAAGAAATTAAAGAAAAAATAGTTTTTGTTTTCCGAAGATGTAAAAG
ACTCTAGGGGGATCGCCAACAAATACTACCTTTTATCTTGCTCTTCCTGCTCTCAGGTATTAATGCCGAA
TTGTTTCATCTTGTCTGTGTAGAAGACCACACACGAAAATCCTGTGATTTTACATTTTACTTATCGTTAA
TCGAATGTATATCTATTTAATCTGCTTTTCTTGTCTAATAAATATATATGTAAAGTACGCTTTTTGTTGA
AATTTTTTAAACCTTTGTTTATTTTTTTTTCTTCATTCCGTAACTCTTCTACCTTCTTTATTTACTTTCT
AAAATCCAAATACAAAACATAAAAATAAATAAACACAGAGTAAATTCCCAAATTATTCCATCATTAAAAG
ATACGAGGCGCGTGTAAGTTACAGGCAAGCGATCCGTCTAAGAAACCATTATTATCATGACATTAACCTA
TAAAAATAGGCGTATCACGAGGCCCTTTCGTC
